>Addgene plasmid #167379 | pMSR:MSMEG_5078:Dendra | depositor partial sequence | sequence record 325207 | partial
ATGAGGGAGTTGCCACATGTGCTGGGCATTGTCCTGGCCGGCGGAGAGGGCAAGCGGCTGTATCCGTTGA
CGGCCGACCGAGCCAAGCCTGCGGTTCCCTTCGGGGGTGCTTACCGGCTGATCGACTTCGTGCTGTCGAA
TCTGGTCAACGCCCGATATCTCCGAATTTGCGTTCTCACGCAATACAAGTCGCACTCCCTCGACCGGCAC
ATCAGCCAGAACTGGCGGTTGAGCGGTCTGGCCGGTGAGTACATCACGCCCGTGCCGGCCCAGCAACGCC
TCGGCCCGCGCTGGTACACCGGTTCGGCCGACGCCATCTACCAGTCGCTGAACCTCATCTACGACGAGGA
TCCCGACTACATCATCATCTTCGGCGCCGACCACGTGTACCGCATGGACCCCGAGCAGATGATGCAGTTC
CACATCGAGAGCGGCGCGGGCGCCACCGTCGCGGGCATCCGGGTGCCTCGCTCGGAGGCCAGCGCGTTCG
GGTGCATCGACGCCGACGAGTCGGGCCGCATCCGCGAATTCATCGAGAAGCCGGCCGACCCGCCCGGCAC
GCCCGACGACCCCGAGCAGACGTTCGTCTCGATGGGCAACTACATCTTCACCACGAAGGTGCTCATCGAC
GCGATCCGCGCCGACGCCGACGACGACCACTCCGACCACGACATGGGCGGCGACATCATCCCGCGTCTCG
TTGCCGACGGCATGGCCGCGGTCTACGACTTCAAGAACAACGAGGTGCCCGGGGCCACCGAGCGCGACCA
CGGATACTGGCGTGACGTCGGAACGCTCGACGCGTTCTACGACGCGCACATGGATCTGGTGTCGGTGCAC
CCGGTGTTCAACCTGTACAACAAGCGCTGGCCCATCCGCGGCGAGTCCGAGAACCTCGCCCCGGCCAAGT
TCGTCAACGGCGGCTCGGCTCAGGAGTCGGTGGTCGGCGCGGGCAGCATCATCTCGGCCGCATCGGTCCG
CAACTCGGTGCTGTCGTCGAACGTGGTGGTCGACGACGGCGCGATCGTGGAGGGCAGCGTGCTGATGCCG
GGTGTGCGCATCGGCCGCGGCGCGGTGGTGCGCCACGCGATTCTCGACAAGAACGTCGTCGTCGGCCCCG
GCGAGATGGTCGGCGTCGATCTCGACAAGGACCGCGAACGCTTCGCGATCAGCGCGGGGGGAGTGGTTGC
GGTGGGGAAGGGTGTGTGGATT
