[The description below was written by a language model from this plasmid's Addgene catalogue record.]
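Description:
pMSR:MSMEG_5078:Dendra is a bacterial expression plasmid built on the pMSR:Dendra backbone, an integrating mycobacterial vector that inserts into the host chromosome through the L5 mycobacteriophage attachment system rather than replicating autonomously in mycobacteria. It is propagated in E. coli as a high-copy plasmid under apramycin selection. The record also notes that the backbone supports T7-driven expression in E. coli, so the same construct can in principle be used for protein production there as well as for expression in mycobacteria. The record does not name the origin of replication or other backbone elements, and no feature table is provided.

The insert is the Mycobacterium smegmatis open reading frame MSMEG_5078, derived from the reference M. smegmatis genome sequence and introduced by ligation-independent cloning; the 5' AseI junction was destroyed and the 3' HindIII site retained. The function of the gene product is not stated. Expression is driven by pmycTetO, a mycobacterial promoter carrying tet operator sites, which typically allows tetracycline-responsive control when a Tet repressor is present; the record does not say whether such a repressor is supplied. The coding sequence is fused at its C terminus, through a glycine-alanine linker, to Dendra2 followed by a single FLAG epitope. Dendra2 is a green-to-red photoconvertible fluorescent protein, so the fusion is suited to live-cell localization and pulse-chase style tracking, while the FLAG tag permits immunodetection or affinity capture. The plasmid belongs to a mycobacterial systems resource collection, and its stated purpose is to provide a C-terminal fluorescent fusion of this gene.
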