Addgene plasmid #167379: pMSR:MSMEG_5078:Dendra
Purpose: C-term fluorescent fusion
Depositing lab: Keith Derbyshire & Joseph Wade. Depositing organization: Wadsworth Center, New York State Department of Health. Publication: A Mycobacterial Systems Resource for the Research Community. Judd JA, Canestrari J, Clark R, Joseph A, Lapierre P, Lasek-Nesselquist E, Mir M, Palumbo M, Smith C, Stone M, Upadhyay A, Wirth SE, Dedrick RM, Meier CG, Russell DA, Dills A, Dove E, Kester J, Wolf ID, Zhu J, Rubin ER, Fortune S, Hatfull GF, Gray TA, Wade JT, Derbyshire KM. mBio. 2021 Mar 2;12(2). pii: mBio.02401-20. doi: 10.1128/mBio.02401-20. PubMed 33653882.
Backbone
  Vector backbone: pMSR:Dendra
  Vector type: Bacterial Expression ; Integrating Mycobacterial Expression Vector attL5. T7 expression in E. coli
Growth in bacteria
  Bacterial resistance: Apramycin, 25 μg/mL
  Growth temperature: 37°C
  Growth strain: DH5alpha
  Copy number: High Copy
Gene/Insert
  Gene/Insert name: MSMEG_5078
  Species: M. smegmatis
  Promoter: pmycTetO
  Tag / fusion protein: Gly-Ala Linker/Dendra2/1x Flag Tag (C terminal on insert)
  Cloning method: Ligation Independent Cloning
  Sequencing primers: 5′ TGATAGAGTTTGTCCTCCCTATCAG; 3′ TCCATATGCACCTTGACACG
Resource information
  A portion of this plasmid was derived from a plasmid made by: CP000480.1
Terms and licenses: Academic/Nonprofit Terms; Industry Terms: Not Available to Industry
Depositor comments: 5' cloning site: AseI (destroyed), 3' cloning site: HindIII (not destroyed)
How to cite: pMSR:MSMEG_5078:Dendra was a gift from Keith Derbyshire & Joseph Wade (Addgene plasmid # 167379 ; http://n2t.net/addgene:167379 ; RRID:Addgene_167379)
